Addgene plasmid #142476: TFORF0183
Purpose: Lentiviral vector for overexpressing transcription factor ORFs with unique 24-bp barcodes. Barcodes facilitate identification of transcription factors in pooled screens.
Depositing lab: Feng Zhang. Depositing organization: Broad Institute. Publication: A transcription factor atlas of directed differentiation. Joung J, Ma S, Tay T, Geiger-Schuller KR, Kirchgatterer PC, Verdine VK, Guo B, Arias-Garcia MA, Allen WE, Singh A, Kuksenko O, Abudayyeh OO, Gootenberg JS, Fu Z, Macrae RK, Buenrostro JD, Regev A, Zhang F. Cell. 2023 Jan 5;186(1):209-229.e26. doi: 10.1016/j.cell.2022.11.026. PubMed 36608654.
Backbone
  Vector backbone: pLX_TRC317
  Backbone manufacturer: Broad Institute Genetic Perturbation Platform
  Backbone size w/o insert (bp): 8264
  Vector type: Mammalian Expression, Lentiviral
  Selectable markers: Puromycin
Growth in bacteria
  Bacterial resistance: Ampicillin, 100 μg/mL
  Growth temperature: 37°C
  Growth strain: NEB Stable
  Copy number: High Copy
Gene/Insert
  Gene/Insert name: SHOX2
  Species: H. sapiens (human)
  Insert size (bp): 1061
  Entrez Gene: SHOX2 (a.k.a. OG12, OG12X, SHOT)
  Promoter: EF1a
  Cloning method: Unknown
  Sequencing primers: 5′ GGGTGGAGACTGAAGTTAGGCCAG; 3′ CACATAGCGTAAAAGGAGCAACATAG
Terms and licenses: Academic/Nonprofit Terms; Industry Terms: Not Available to Industry
Depositor comments: NM_001163678,ENST00000483851 . The transcription factor ORF portion of this plasmid was synthesized by Genewiz. Please test multiple small colonies in case of plasmid recombination. To make this collection available in a timely manner, a portion of this collection was not fully sequenced by Addgene. If an Addgene verified full plasmid sequence is not available, please contact us prior to placing an order to request the full sequence.
How to cite: TFORF0183 was a gift from Feng Zhang (Addgene plasmid # 142476 ; http://n2t.net/addgene:142476 ; RRID:Addgene_142476)
