[The description below was written by a language model from this plasmid's Addgene catalogue record and pLannotate feature annotations shown in this document.]
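Description:
TFORF0183 is a third-generation, self-inactivating lentiviral expression plasmid built on the pLX_TRC317 backbone and carrying the human homeobox transcription factor SHOX2 as its open reading frame. It belongs to a barcoded transcription factor ORF collection in which each clone carries a unique 24-bp barcode, so that the factor delivered to a cell can be identified by sequencing in pooled overexpression screens, such as those aimed at directed differentiation. In bacteria the plasmid is maintained through a high-copy ColE1/pUC-type origin and selected with ampicillin (β-lactamase). An f1 origin and remnants of a lac/T7/T3 cloning region are also present. The depositor warns that recombination can occur, a common issue with the repeated LTRs of lentiviral plasmids.

The viral genome is transcribed from an RSV promoter fused to a truncated HIV-1 5' LTR, followed by the Ψ packaging signal with a partial gag sequence and the Rev response element for Rev-dependent nuclear export of the full-length RNA. It ends in a ΔU3 3' LTR that inactivates LTR promoter activity after integration, with an SV40 polyadenylation signal downstream. Within the provirus, an SV40 early promoter drives puromycin N-acetyltransferase for selection of transduced mammalian cells. A cPPT/CTS element aids nuclear import of the reverse-transcribed genome. The strong constitutive EF-1α promoter then drives the synthesized SHOX2 ORF, and a WPRE downstream enhances transcript stability and expression. The barcode is not annotated in the feature table. A short fragment annotated as U6 promoter lies between the ORF and the WPRE, and its role is not stated. No epitope tag or fluorescent reporter is recorded.
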