Features (pLannotate 1.2.2; 31 found; start..end, strand, type, name):
      5..231     +  promoter       RSV promoter: Rous sarcoma virus enhancer/promoter
    232..412     +  LTR            5' LTR (truncated): truncated 5' long terminal repeat (LTR) from HIV-1
    459..584     +  misc_feature   HIV-1 Ψ: packaging signal of human immunodeficiency virus type 1
    568..931     +  CDS            HIV-1 gag (fragment): gag protein from human immunodeficiency virus 1; gag
   1077..1310    +  misc_feature   RRE: The Rev response element (RRE) of HIV-1 allows for Rev-dependent mRNA export from the nucleus to the cytoplasm.
   1687..1713    +  CDS            Rev (fragment): human immunodeficiency virus 1 (HIV-1) Rev protein; rev; enhances nuclear export of unspliced and incompletely spliced viral mRNAs
   1720..1743    +  promoter       SV40 promoter (fragment): SV40 early promoter
   1744..1815    +  promoter       SV40 promoter (fragment): SV40 enhancer and early promoter
   1839..1974    +  rep_origin     SV40 ori: SV40 origin of replication
   2020..2616    +  CDS            PuroR (fragment): puromycin N-acetyltransferase; pac from Streptomyces; confers resistance to puromycin
   2665..2782    +  misc_feature   cPPT/CTS: central polypurine tract and central termination sequence of HIV-1
   2847..2913    +  CDS            small t antigen (fragment): SV40 (simian virus 40) small t antigen
   2920..4098    +  promoter       EF-1α promoter: strong constitutive promoter for human elongation factor EF-1α
   4115..5071    +  CDS            SHOX2: SHOX2_HUMAN - Also known as OG12X, SHOT. Experimental evidence at protein level: Swiss-Prot protein existence level 1. May be a growth regulator and have a role in specifying neural systems involved in processing somatosensory information, as well as in face and body structure formation. From Homo sapiens (Human).
   5087..5140    +  promoter       U6 promoter (fragment): RNA polymerase III promoter for human U6 snRNA
   5182..5770    +  misc_feature   WPRE: woodchuck hepatitis virus posttranscriptional regulatory element
   5821..5840    +  misc_feature   cPPT/CTS (fragment): central polypurine tract and central termination sequence of HIV-1
   5842..6075    +  LTR            3' LTR (ΔU3): self-inactivating 3' long terminal repeat (LTR) from HIV-1
   6153..6274    +  polyA_signal   SV40 poly(A) signal: SV40 polyadenylation signal
   6314..6449    +  rep_origin     SV40 ori: SV40 origin of replication
   6470..6488    -  promoter       T7 promoter: promoter for bacteriophage T7 RNA polymerase
   6496..6651    +  CDS            lacZα (fragment): LacZα fragment of β-galactosidase; lacZ fragment
   6656..7084    +  rep_origin     f1 ori (sequence partly withheld): f1 bacteriophage origin of replication; arrow indicates direction of (+) strand synthesis
   7137..7241    +  promoter       AmpR promoter: bla
   7242..8102    +  CDS            AmpR: β-lactamase; bla; confers resistance to ampicillin, carbenicillin, and related antibiotics
   8273..8861    +  rep_origin     ori: high-copy-number ColE1/pMB1/pBR322/pUC origin of replication
   9044..9136    +  CDS            lacI (fragment): lac repressor; lacI; The lac repressor binds to the lac operator to inhibit transcription in E. coli. This inhibition can be relieved by adding lactose or isopropyl-β-D-thiogalactopyranoside (IPTG).
   9149..9170    +  protein_bind   CAP binding site: CAP binding activates transcription in the presence of cAMP. E. coli catabolite activator protein
   9185..9215    +  promoter       lac promoter: promoter for the E. coli lac operon
   9223..9239    +  protein_bind   lac operator: The lac repressor binds to the lac operator to inhibit transcription in E. coli. This inhibition can be relieved by adding lactose or isopropyl-β-D-thiogalactopyranoside (IPTG). lac repressor encoded by lacI
   9284..9302    +  promoter       T3 promoter: promoter for bacteriophage T3 RNA polymerase
>Addgene plasmid #142476 | TFORF0183 | addgene full sequence | sequence record 397230 | Addgene NGS Result
TTAATGTAGTCTTATGCAATACTCTTGTAGTCTTGCAACATGGTAACGATGAGTTAGCAACATGCCTTAC
AAGGAGAGAAAAAGCACCGTGCATGCCGATTGGTGGAAGTAAGGTGGTACGATCGTGCCTTATTAGGAAG
GCAACAGACGGGTCTGACATGGATTGGACGAACCACTGAATTGCCGCATTGCAGAGATATTGTATTTAAG
TGCCTAGCTCGATACATAAACGGGTCTCTCTGGTTAGACCAGATCTGAGCCTGGGAGCTCTCTGGCTAAC
TAGGGAACCCACTGCTTAAGCCTCAATAAAGCTTGCCTTGAGTGCTTCAAGTAGTGTGTGCCCGTCTGTT
GTGTGACTCTGGTAACTAGAGATCCCTCAGACCCTTTTAGTCAGTGTGGAAAATCTCTAGCAGTGGCGCC
CGAACAGGGACTTGAAAGCGAAAGGGAAACCAGAGGAGCTCTCTCGACGCAGGACTCGGCTTGCTGAAGC
GCGCACGGCAAGAGGCGAGGGGCGGCGACTGGTGAGTACGCCAAAAATTTTGACTAGCGGAGGCTAGAAG
GAGAGAGATGGGTGCGAGAGCGTCAGTATTAAGCGGGGGAGAATTAGATCGCGATGGGAAAAAATTCGGT
TAAGGCCAGGGGGAAAGAAAAAATATAAATTAAAACATATAGTATGGGCAAGCAGGGAGCTAGAACGATT
CGCAGTTAATCCTGGCCTGTTAGAAACATCAGAAGGCTGTAGACAAATACTGGGACAGCTACAACCATCC
CTTCAGACAGGATCAGAAGAACTTAGATCATTATATAATACAGTAGCAACCCTCTATTGTGTGCATCAAA
GGATAGAGATAAAAGACACCAAGGAAGCTTTAGACAAGATAGAGGAAGAGCAAAACAAAAGTAAGACCAC
CGCACAGCAAGCGGCCGCTGATCTTCAGACCTGGAGGAGGAGATATGAGGGACAATTGGAGAAGTGAATT
ATATAAATATAAAGTAGTAAAAATTGAACCATTAGGAGTAGCACCCACCAAGGCAAAGAGAAGAGTGGTG
CAGAGAGAAAAAAGAGCAGTGGGAATAGGAGCTTTGTTCCTTGGGTTCTTGGGAGCAGCAGGAAGCACTA
TGGGCGCAGCGTCAATGACGCTGACGGTACAGGCCAGACAATTATTGTCTGGTATAGTGCAGCAGCAGAA
CAATTTGCTGAGGGCTATTGAGGCGCAACAGCATCTGTTGCAACTCACAGTCTGGGGCATCAAGCAGCTC
CAGGCAAGAATCCTGGCTGTGGAAAGATACCTAAAGGATCAACAGCTCCTGGGGATTTGGGGTTGCTCTG
GAAAACTCATTTGCACCACTGCTGTGCCTTGGAATGCTAGTTGGAGTAATAAATCTCTGGAACAGATTTG
GAATCACACGACCTGGATGGAGTGGGACAGAGAAATTAACAATTACACAAGCTTAATACACTCCTTAATT
GAAGAATCGCAAAACCAGCAAGAAAAGAATGAACAAGAATTATTGGAATTAGATAAATGGGCAAGTTTGT
GGAATTGGTTTAACATAACAAATTGGCTGTGGTATATAAAATTATTCATAATGATAGTAGGAGGCTTGGT
AGGTTTAAGAATAGTTTTTGCTGTACTTTCTATAGTGAATAGAGTTAGGCAGGGATATTCACCATTATCG
TTTCAGACCCACCTCCCAACCCCGAGGGGACCCATGCATTGCATCTCAATTAGTCAGCAACCAGGTGTGG
AAAGTCCCCAGGCTCCCCAGCAGGCAGAAGTATGCAAAGCATGCGTCTCAATTAGTCAGCAACCATAGTC
CCGCCCCTAACTCCGCCCATCCCGCCCCTAACTCCGCCCAGTTCCGCCCATTCTCCGCCCCATGGCTGAC
TAATTTTTTTTATTTATGCAGAGGCCGAGGCCGCCTCGGCCTCTGAGCTATTCCAGAAGTAGTGAGGAGG
CTTTTTTGGAGGCCTAGGCTTTTGCAAAAAGCTTTCTAGAGGTACCACCGGAGCTTACCATGACCGAGTA
CAAGCCCACGGTGCGCCTCGCCACCCGCGACGACGTCCCCAGGGCCGTACGCACCCTCGCCGCCGCGTTC
GCCGACTACCCCGCCACGCGCCACACCGTCGATCCGGACCGCCACATCGAGCGGGTCACCGAGCTGCAAG
AACTCTTCCTCACGCGCGTCGGGCTCGACATCGGCAAGGTGTGGGTCGCGGACGACGGCGCCGCCGTGGC
GGTCTGGACCACGCCGGAGAGCGTCGAAGCGGGGGCGGTGTTCGCCGAGATCGGCCCGCGCATGGCCGAG
TTGAGCGGTTCCCGGCTGGCCGCGCAGCAACAGATGGAAGGCCTCCTGGCGCCGCACCGGCCCAAGGAGC
CCGCGTGGTTCCTGGCCACCGTCGGCGTCTCGCCCGACCACCAGGGCAAGGGTCTGGGCAGCGCCGTCGT
GCTCCCCGGAGTGGAGGCGGCCGAGCGCGCCGGGGTGCCCGCCTTCCTGGAGACCTCCGCGCCCCGCAAC
CTCCCCTTCTACGAGCGGCTCGGCTTCACCGTCACCGCCGACGTCGAGGTGCCCGAAGGACCGCGCACCT
GGTGCATGACCCGCAAGCCCGGTGCCAGTTAACGAATTCTAGATCTTGAGACAAATGGCAGTATTCATCC
ACAATTTTAAAAGAAAAGGGGGGATTGGGGGGTACAGTGCAGGGGAAAGAATAGTAGACATAATAGCAAC
AGACATACAAACTAAAGAATTACAAAAACAAATTACAAAAATTCAAAATTTTCGGGTTTATTACAGGGAC
AGCAGAGATCCACTTTGGCGCCGGCTCGAGGCCTGCAGGTGCAAAGATGGATAAAGTTTTAAACAGAGAG
GAATCTTTGCAGCTAATGGACCTTCTAGGTCTTGAAAGGAGTGGGAATTGGCTCCGGTGCCCGTCAGTGG
GCAGAGCGCACATCGCCCACAGTCCCCGAGAAGTTGGGGGGAGGGGTCGGCAATTGAACCGGTGCCTAGA
GAAGGTGGCGCGGGGTAAACTGGGAAAGTGATGTCGTGTACTGGCTCCGCCTTTTTCCCGAGGGTGGGGG
AGAACCGTATATAAGTGCAGTAGTCGCCGTGAACGTTCTTTTTCGCAACGGGTTTGCCGCCAGAACACAG
GTAAGTGCCGTGTGTGGTTCCCGCGGGCCTGGCCTCTTTACGGGTTATGGCCCTTGCGTGCCTTGAATTA
CTTCCACCTGGCTGCAGTACGTGATTCTTGATCCCGAGCTTCGGGTTGGAAGTGGGTGGGAGAGTTCGAG
GCCTTGCGCTTAAGGAGCCCCTTCGCCTCGTGCTTGAGTTGAGGCCTGGCCTGGGCGCTGGGGCCGCCGC
GTGCGAATCTGGTGGCACCTTCGCGCCTGTCTCGCTGCTTTCGATAAGTCTCTAGCCATTTAAAATTTTT
GATGACCTGCTGCGACGCTTTTTTTCTGGCAAGATAGTCTTGTAAATGCGGGCCAAGATCTGCACACTGG
TATTTCGGTTTTTGGGGCCGCGGGCGGCGACGGGGCCCGTGCGTCCCAGCGCACATGTTCGGCGAGGCGG
GGCCTGCGAGCGCGGCCACCGAGAATCGGACGGGGGTAGTCTCAAGCTGGCCGGCCTGCTCTGGTGCCTG
GCCTCGCGCCGCCGTGTATCGCCCCGCCCTGGGCGGCAAGGCTGGCCCGGTCGGCACCAGTTGCGTGAGC
GGAAAGATGGCCGCTTCCCGGCCCTGCTGCAGGGAGCTCAAAATGGAGGACGCGGCGCTCGGGAGAGCGG
GCGGGTGAGTCACCCACACAAAGGAAAAGGGCCTTTCCGTCCTCAGCCGTCGCTTCATGTGACTCCACGG
AGTACCGGGCGCCGTCCAGGCACCTCGATTAGTTCTCGAGCTTTTGGAGTACGTCGTCTTTAGGTTGGGG
GGAGGGGTTTTATGCGATGGAGTTTCCCCACACTGAGTGGGTGGAGACTGAAGTTAGGCCAGCTTGGCAC
TTGATGTAATTCTCCTTGGAATTTGCCCTTTTTGAGTTTGGATCTTGGTTCATTCTCAAGCCTCAGACAG
TGGTTCAAAGTTTTTTTCTTCCATTTCAGGTGTCGTGAGGCTAGCACCGCCACCATGGAAGAACTTACGG
CGTTCGTCTCCAAGTCTTTTGACCAGAAAGTGAAGGAGAAGAAGGAGGCGATCACGTACCGGGAGGTGCT
GGAGAGCGGGCCGCTGCGCGGGGCCAAGGAGCCGACCGGCTGCACCGAGGCGGGCCGCGACGACCGCAGC
AGCCCGGCAGTCCGGGCGGCCGGCGGAGGCGGCGGCGGAGGAGGCGGAGGCGGCGGCGGAGGAGGCGGAG
GAGGTGTAGGAGGAGGAGGAGCAGGCGGAGGAGCTGGAGGAGGGCGCTCTCCCGTCCGGGAGCTGGACAT
GGGCGCCGCCGAGAGAAGCAGGGAGCCGGGCAGCCCGCGACTGACGGAGGTGTCCCCGGAGCTGAAAGAT
CGCAAAGAGGATGCGAAAGGGATGGAGGACGAAGGCCAGACCAAAATCAAGCAGAGGCGAAGTCGGACCA
ATTTCACCCTGGAACAACTCAATGAGCTGGAGAGGCTTTTTGACGAGACCCACTATCCCGACGCCTTCAT
GCGAGAGGAACTGAGCCAGCGACTGGGCCTGTCGGAGGCCCGAGTGCAGGTTTGGTTTCAAAATCGAAGA
GCTAAATGTAGAAAACAAGAAAATCAACTCCATAAAGGTGTTCTCATAGGGGCCGCCAGCCAGTTTGAAG
CTTGTAGAGTCGCACCTTATGTCAACGTAGGTGCTTTAAGGATGCCATTTCAGCAGGTTCAGGCGCAGCT
GCAGCTGGACAGCGCTGTGGCGCACGCGCACCACCACCTGCATCCGCACCTGGCCGCGCACGCGCCCTAC
ATGATGTTCCCAGCACCGCCCTTCGGACTGCCGCTCGCCACGCTGGCCGCGGATTCGGCTTCCGCCGCCT
CGGTAGTGGCGGCCGCAGCAGCCGCCAAGACCACCAGCAAGAACTCCAGCATCGCCGATCTCAGACTGAA
AGCCAAAAAGCACGCCGCAGCCCTGGGTCTGTAGTAATGAACTAGTCCGTAACTTGAAAGTATTTCGATT
TCTTGGCTTTATATATCTTGTGGAAAGGACGACACAACCCTAACCCGAATGCGAATACGCGTTAAGTCGA
CAATCAACCTCTGGATTACAAAATTTGTGAAAGATTGACTGGTATTCTTAACTATGTTGCTCCTTTTACG
CTATGTGGATACGCTGCTTTAATGCCTTTGTATCATGCTATTGCTTCCCGTATGGCTTTCATTTTCTCCT
CCTTGTATAAATCCTGGTTGCTGTCTCTTTATGAGGAGTTGTGGCCCGTTGTCAGGCAACGTGGCGTGGT
GTGCACTGTGTTTGCTGACGCAACCCCCACTGGTTGGGGCATTGCCACCACCTGTCAGCTCCTTTCCGGG
ACTTTCGCTTTCCCCCTCCCTATTGCCACGGCGGAACTCATCGCCGCCTGCCTTGCCCGCTGCTGGACAG
GGGCTCGGCTGTTGGGCACTGACAATTCCGTGGTGTTGTCGGGGAAATCATCGTCCTTTCCTTGGCTGCT
CGCCTGTGTTGCCACCTGGATTCTGCGCGGGACGTCCTTCTGCTACGTCCCTTCGGCCCTCAATCCAGCG
GACCTTCCTTCCCGCGGCCTGCTGCCGGCTCTGCGGCCTCTTCCGCGTCTTCGCCTTCGCCCTCAGACGA
GTCGGATCTCCCTTTGGGCCGCCTCCCCGCGTCGACTTTAAGACCAATGACTTACAAGGCAGCTGTAGAT
CTTAGCCACTTTTTAAAAGAAAAGGGGGGACTGGAAGGGCTAATTCACTCCCAACGAAGACAAGATCTGC
TTTTTGCTTGTACTGGGTCTCTCTGGTTAGACCAGATCTGAGCCTGGGAGCTCTCTGGCTAACTAGGGAA
CCCACTGCTTAAGCCTCAATAAAGCTTGCCTTGAGTGCTTCAAGTAGTGTGTGCCCGTCTGTTGTGTGAC
TCTGGTAACTAGAGATCCCTCAGACCCTTTTAGTCAGTGTGGAAAATCTCTAGCAGTACGTATAGTAGTT
CATGTCATCTTATTATTCAGTATTTATAACTTGCAAAGAAATGAATATCAGAGAGTGAGAGGAACTTGTT
TATTGCAGCTTATAATGGTTACAAATAAAGCAATAGCATCACAAATTTCACAAATAAAGCATTTTTTTCA
CTGCATTCTAGTTGTGGTTTGTCCAAACTCATCAATGTATCTTATCATGTCTGGCTCTAGCTATCCCGCC
CCTAACTCCGCCCATCCCGCCCCTAACTCCGCCCAGTTCCGCCCATTCTCCGCCCCATGGCTGACTAATT
TTTTTTATTTATGCAGAGGCCGAGGCCGCCTCGGCCTCTGAGCTATTCCAGAAGTAGTGAGGAGGCTTTT
TTGGAGGCCTAGGGACGTACCCAATTCGCCCTATAGTGAGTCGTATTACGCGCGCTCACTGGCCGTCGTT
TTACAACGTCGTGACTGGGAAAACCCTGGCGTTACCCAACTTAATCGCCTTGCAGCACATCCCCCTTTCG
CCAGCTGGCGTAATAGCGAAGAGGCCCGCACCGATCGCCCTTCCCAACAGTTGCGCAGCCTGAATGGCGA
ATGGG
[124 nt withheld, positions 6656-6779]
C
[91 nt withheld, positions 6781-6871]
A
[49 nt withheld, positions 6873-6921]
CCTTTGACGTTGGAGTCCACGTTCTTT
[37 nt withheld, positions 6949-6985]
ACCCTATCTCGGTCTATTCTTTTGATTTATAAGGGATTTTGCCGATTTCGGCCTATTGGTTAAAAAATGA
GCTGATTTAACAAAAATTTAACGCGAATTTTAACAAAATATTAACGCTTACAATTTAGGTGGCACTTTTC
GGGGAAATGTGCGCGGAACCCCTATTTGTTTATTTTTCTAAATACATTCAAATATGTATCCGCTCATGAG
ACAATAACCCTGATAAATGCTTCAATAATATTGAAAAAGGAAGAGTATGAGTATTCAACATTTCCGTGTC
GCCCTTATTCCCTTTTTTGCGGCATTTTGCCTTCCTGTTTTTGCTCACCCAGAAACGCTGGTGAAAGTAA
AAGATGCTGAAGATCAGTTGGGTGCACGAGTGGGTTACATCGAACTGGATCTCAACAGCGGTAAGATCCT
TGAGAGTTTTCGCCCCGAAGAACGTTTTCCAATGATGAGCACTTTTAAAGTTCTGCTATGTGGCGCGGTA
TTATCCCGTATTGACGCCGGGCAAGAGCAACTCGGTCGCCGCATACACTATTCTCAGAATGACTTGGTTG
AGTACTCACCAGTCACAGAAAAGCATCTTACGGATGGCATGACAGTAAGAGAATTATGCAGTGCTGCCAT
AACCATGAGTGATAACACTGCGGCCAACTTACTTCTGACAACGATCGGAGGACCGAAGGAGCTAACCGCT
TTTTTGCACAACATGGGGGATCATGTAACTCGCCTTGATCGTTGGGAACCGGAGCTGAATGAAGCCATAC
CAAACGACGAGCGTGACACCACGATGCCTGTAGCAATGGCAACAACGTTGCGCAAACTATTAACTGGCGA
ACTACTTACTCTAGCTTCCCGGCAACAATTAATAGACTGGATGGAGGCGGATAAAGTTGCAGGACCACTT
CTGCGCTCGGCCCTTCCGGCTGGCTGGTTTATTGCTGATAAATCTGGAGCCGGTGAGCGTGGGTCTCGCG
GTATCATTGCAGCACTGGGGCCAGATGGTAAGCCCTCCCGTATCGTAGTTATCTACACGACGGGGAGTCA
GGCAACTATGGATGAACGAAATAGACAGATCGCTGAGATAGGTGCCTCACTGATTAAGCATTGGTAACTG
TCAGACCAAGTTTACTCATATATACTTTAGATTGATTTAAAACTTCATTTTTAATTTAAAAGGATCTAGG
TGAAGATCCTTTTTGATAATCTCATGACCAAAATCCCTTAACGTGAGTTTTCGTTCCACTGAGCGTCAGA
CCCCGTAGAAAAGATCAAAGGATCTTCTTGAGATCCTTTTTTTCTGCGCGTAATCTGCTGCTTGCAAACA
AAAAAACCACCGCTACCAGCGGTGGTTTGTTTGCCGGATCAAGAGCTACCAACTCTTTTTCCGAAGGTAA
CTGGCTTCAGCAGAGCGCAGATACCAAATACTGTTCTTCTAGTGTAGCCGTAGTTAGGCCACCACTTCAA
GAACTCTGTAGCACCGCCTACATACCTCGCTCTGCTAATCCTGTTACCAGTGGCTGCTGCCAGTGGCGAT
AAGTCGTGTCTTACCGGGTTGGACTCAAGACGATAGTTACCGGATAAGGCGCAGCGGTCGGGCTGAACGG
GGGGTTCGTGCACACAGCCCAGCTTGGAGCGAACGACCTACACCGAACTGAGATACCTACAGCGTGAGCT
ATGAGAAAGCGCCACGCTTCCCGAAGGGAGAAAGGCGGACAGGTATCCGGTAAGCGGCAGGGTCGGAACA
GGAGAGCGCACGAGGGAGCTTCCAGGGGGAAACGCCTGGTATCTTTATAGTCCTGTCGGGTTTCGCCACC
TCTGACTTGAGCGTCGATTTTTGTGATGCTCGTCAGGGGGGCGGAGCCTATGGAAAAACGCCAGCAACGC
GGCCTTTTTACGGTTCCTGGCCTTTTGCTGGCCTTTTGCTCACATGTTCTTTCCTGCGTTATCCCCTGAT
TCTGTGGATAACCGTATTACCGCCTTTGAGTGAGCTGATACCGCTCGCCGCAGCCGAACGACCGAGCGCA
GCGAGTCAGTGAGCGAGGAAGCGGAAGAGCGCCCAATACGCAAACCGCCTCTCCCCGCGCGTTGGCCGAT
TCATTAATGCAGCTGGCACGACAGGTTTCCCGACTGGAAAGCGGGCAGTGAGCGCAACGCAATTAATGTG
AGTTAGCTCACTCATTAGGCACCCCAGGCTTTACACTTTATGCTTCCGGCTCGTATGTTGTGTGGAATTG
TGAGCGGATAACAATTTCACACAGGAAACAGCTATGACCATGATTACGCCAAGCGCGCAATTAACCCTCA
CTAAAGGGAACAAAAGCTGGAGCTGCAAGC
