>Addgene plasmid #142476 | TFORF0183 | depositor partial sequence | sequence record 279566 | Insert
ACCGCCACCATGGAAGAACTTACGGCGTTCGTCTCCAAGTCTTTTGACCAGAAAGTGAAGGAGAAGAAGG
AGGCGATCACGTACCGGGAGGTGCTGGAGAGCGGGCCGCTGCGCGGGGCCAAGGAGCCGACCGGCTGCAC
CGAGGCGGGCCGCGACGACCGCAGCAGCCCGGCAGTCCGGGCGGCCGGCGGAGGCGGCGGCGGAGGAGGC
GGAGGCGGCGGCGGAGGAGGCGGAGGAGGTGTAGGAGGAGGAGGAGCAGGCGGAGGAGCTGGAGGAGGGC
GCTCTCCCGTCCGGGAGCTGGACATGGGCGCCGCCGAGAGAAGCAGGGAGCCGGGCAGCCCGCGACTGAC
GGAGGTGTCCCCGGAGCTGAAAGATCGCAAAGAGGATGCGAAAGGGATGGAGGACGAAGGCCAGACCAAA
ATCAAGCAGAGGCGAAGTCGGACCAATTTCACCCTGGAACAACTCAATGAGCTGGAGAGGCTTTTTGACG
AGACCCACTATCCCGACGCCTTCATGCGAGAGGAACTGAGCCAGCGACTGGGCCTGTCGGAGGCCCGAGT
GCAGGTTTGGTTTCAAAATCGAAGAGCTAAATGTAGAAAACAAGAAAATCAACTCCATAAAGGTGTTCTC
ATAGGGGCCGCCAGCCAGTTTGAAGCTTGTAGAGTCGCACCTTATGTCAACGTAGGTGCTTTAAGGATGC
CATTTCAGCAGGTTCAGGCGCAGCTGCAGCTGGACAGCGCTGTGGCGCACGCGCACCACCACCTGCATCC
GCACCTGGCCGCGCACGCGCCCTACATGATGTTCCCAGCACCGCCCTTCGGACTGCCGCTCGCCACGCTG
GCCGCGGATTCGGCTTCCGCCGCCTCGGTAGTGGCGGCCGCAGCAGCCGCCAAGACCACCAGCAAGAACT
CCAGCATCGCCGATCTCAGACTGAAAGCCAAAAAGCACGCCGCAGCCCTGGGTCTGTAGTAATGAACTAG
TCCGTAACTTGAAAGTATTTCGATTTCTTGGCTTTATATATCTTGTGGAAAGGACGACACAACCCTAACC
CGAATGCGAAT
