>Addgene plasmid #142476 | TFORF0183 | depositor partial sequence | sequence record 279567 | Barcode
CACAACCCTAACCCGAATGCGAAT
